>Addgene plasmid #15785 | pHCMV-RabiesG | depositor full sequence | sequence record 8338 | Author sequence
GCGGCCGCTCTAGAGAGCTTGGCCCATTGCATACGTTGTATCCATATCATAATATGTACATTTATATTGG
CTCATGTCCAACATTACCGCCATGTTGACATTGATTATTGACTAGTTATTAATAGTAATCAATTACGGGG
TCATTAGTTCATAGCCCATATATGGAGTTCCGCGTTACATAACTTACGGTAAATGGCCCGCCTGGCTGAC
CGCCCAACGACCCCCGCCCATTGACGTCAATAATGACGTATGTTCCCATAGTAACGCCAATAGGGACTTT
CCATTGACGTCAATGGGTGGAGTATTTACGGTAAACTGCCCACTTGGCAGTACATCAAGTGTATCATATG
CCAAGTACGCCCCCTATTGACGTCAATGACGGTAAATGGCCCGCCTGGCATTATGCCCAGTACATGACCT
TATGGGACTTTCCTACTTGGCAGTACATCTACGTATTAGTCATCGCTATTACCATGGTGATGCGGTTTTG
GCAGTACATCAATGGGCGTGGATAGCGGTTTGACTCACGGGGATTTCCAAGTCTCCACCCCATTGACGTC
AATGGGAGTTTGTTTTGGCACCAAAATCAACGGGACTTTCCAAAATGTCGTAACAACTCCGCCCCATTGA
CGCAAATGGGCGGTAGGCGTGTACGGTGGGAGGTCTATATAAGCAGAGCTCGTTTAGTGAACCGTCAGAT
CGCCTGGAGACGCCATCCACGCTGTTTTGACCTCCATAGAAGACACCGGGACCGATCCAGCCTCCGGTCG
ACCGATCCTGAGAACTTCAGGGTGAGTTTGGGGACCCTTGATTGTTCTTTCTTTTTCGCTATTGTAAAAT
TCATGTTATATGGAGGGGGCAAAGTTTTCAGGGTGTTGTTTAGAATGGGAAGATGTCCCTTGTATCACCA
TGGACCCTCATGATAATTTTGTTTCTTTCACTTTCTACTCTGTTGACAACCATTGTCTCCTCTTATTTTC
TTTTCATTTTCTGTAACTTTTTCGTTAAACTTTAGCTTGCATTTGTAACGAATTTTTAAATTCACTTTTG
TTTATTTGTCAGATTGTAAGTACTTTCTCTAATCACTTTTTTTTCAAGGCAATCAGGGTATATTATATTG
TACTTCAGCACAGTTTTAGAGAACAATTGTTATAATTAAATGATAAGGTAGAATATTTCTGCATATAAAT
TCTGGCTGGCGTGGAAATATTCTTATTGGTAGAAACAACTACACCCTGGTCATCATCCTGCCTTTCTCTT
TATGGTTACAATGATATACACTGTTTGAGATGAGGATAAAATACTCTGAGTCCAAACCGGGCCCCTCTGC
TAACCATGTTCATGCCTTCTTCTCTTTCCTACAGCTCCTGGGCAACGTGCTGGTTGTTGTGCTGTCTCAT
CATTTTGGCAAAGAATTCCTCGACGGATCTGTCGACGGTATCGATAAGCTTGATATCGAATTCGGCACGA
GGGAAAGATGGTTCCTCAGGCTCTCCTGTTTGTACCCCTTCTGGTTTTTCCATTGTGTTTTGGGAAATTC
CCTATTTACACGATACCAGACAAGCTTGGTCCCTGGAGTCCGATTGACATACATCACCTCAGCTGCCCAA
ACAATTTGGTAGTGGAGGACGAAGGATGCACCAACCTGTCAGGGTTCTCCTACATGGAACTTAAAGTTGG
ATACATCTTAGCCATAAAAGTGAACGGGTTCACTTGCACAGGCGTTGTGACGGAGGCTGAAACCTACACT
AACTTCGTTGGTTATGTCACAACCACGTTCAAAAGAAAGCATTTCCGCCCAACACCAGATGCATGTAGAG
CCGCGTACAACTGGAAGATGGCCGGTGACCCCAGATATGAAGAGTCTCTACACAATCCGTACCCTGACTA
CCGCTGGCTTCGAACTGTAAAAACCACCAAGGAGTCTCTCGTTATCATATCTCCAAGTGTGGCAGATTTG
GACCCATATGACAGATCCCTTCACTCGAGGGTCTTCCCTAGCGGGAAGTGCTCAGGAGTAGCGGTGTCTT
CTACCTACTGCTCCACTAACCACGATTACACCATTTGGATGCCCGAGAATCCGAGACTAGGGATGTCTTG
TGACATTTTTACCAATAGTAGAGGGAAGAGAGCATCCAAAGGGAGTGAGACTTGCGGCTTTGTAGATGAA
AGAGGCCTATATAAGTCTTTAAAAGGAGCATGCAAACTCAAGTTATGTGGAGTTCTAGGACTTAGACTTA
TGGATGGAACATGGGTCTCGATGCAAACATCAAATGAAACCAAATGGTGCCCTCCCGATAAGTTGGTGAA
CCTGCACGACTTTCGCTCAGACGAAATTGAGCACCTTGTTGTAGAGGAGTTGGTCAGGAAGAGAGAGGAG
TGTCTGGATGCACTAGAGTCCATCATGACAACCAAGTCAGTGAGTTTCAGACGTCTCAGTCATTTAAGAA
AACTTGTCCCTGGGTTTGGAAAAGCATATACCATATTCAACAAGACCTTGATGGAAGCCGATGCTCACTA
CAAGTCAGTCAGAACTTGGAATGAGATCCTCCCTTCAAAAGGGTGTTTAAGAGTTGGGGGGAGGTGTCAT
CCTCATGTGAACGGGGTGTTTTTCAATGGTATAATATTAGGACCTGACGGCAATGTCTTAATCCCAGAGA
TGCAATCATCCCTCCTCCAGCAACATATGGAGTTGTTGGAATCCTCGGTTATCCCCCTTGTGCACCCCCT
GGCAGACCCGTCTACCGTTTTCAAGGACGGTGACGAGGCTGAGGATTTTGTTGAAGTTCACCTTCCCGAT
GTGCACAATCAGGTCTCAGGAGTTGACTTGGGTCTCCCGAACTGGGGGAAGTATGTATTACTGAGTGCAG
GGGCCCTGACTGCCTTGATGTTGATAATTTTCCTGATGACATGTTGTAGAAGAGTCAATCGATCAGAACC
TACGCAACACAATCTCAGAGGGACAGGGAGGGAGGTGTCAGTCACTCCCCAAAGCGGGAAGATCATATCT
TCATGGGAATCACACAAGAGTGGGGGTGAGACCAGACTGTAAGGACTGGCCGTCCTTTCAACGATCCAAG
TCCTGAAGATCACCTCCCCTTGGGGGGTTCTTTTTGAAAAACCTGGGTTCAATAGTCCTCCTTGAACTCC
ATGCAACTGGGTAGATTCAAGAGTCATGAGATTTTCATTAATCCTCTCAGTTGATCAAGCAAGATCATGT
CGATTCTCATAATAGGGGAGATCCGTCGAGGAATTCACTCCTCAGGTGCAGGCTGCCTATCAGAAGGTGG
TGGCTGGTGTGGCCAATGCCCTGGCTCACAAATACCACTGAGATCTTTTTCCCTCTGCCAAAAATTATGG
GGACATCATGAAGCCCCTTGAGCATCTGACTTCTGGCTAATAAAGGAAATTTATTTTCATTGCAATAGTG
TGTTGGAATTTTTTGTGTCTCTCACTCGGAAGGACATATGGGAGGGCAAATCATTTAAAACATCAGAATG
AGTATTTGGTTTAGAGTTTGGCAACATATGCCCATATGCTGGCTGCCATGAACAAAGGTTGGCTATAAAG
AGGTCATCAGTATATGAAACAGCCCCCTGCTGTCCATTCCTTATTCCATAGAAAAGCCTTGACTTGAGGT
TAGATTTTTTTTATATTTTGTTTTGTGTTATTTTTTTCTTTAACATCCCTAAAATTTTCCTTACATGTTT
TACTAGCCAGATTTTTCCTCCTCTCCTGACTACTCCCAGTCATAGCTGTCCCTCTTCTCTTATGGAGATC
CCTCGACGGATCGGCCGCAATTCGTAATCATGTCATAGCTGTTTCCTGTGTGAAATTGTTATCCGCTCAC
AATTCCACACAACATACGAGCCGGAAGCATAAAGTGTAAAGCCTGGGGTGCCTAATGAGTGAGCTAACTC
ACATTAATTGCGTTGCGCTCACTGCCCGCTTTCCAGTCGGGAAACCTGTCGTGCCAGCTGCATTAATGAA
TCGGCCAACGCGCGGGGAGAGGCGGTTTGCGTATTGGGCGCTCTTCCGCTTCCTCGCTCACTGACTCGCT
GCGCTCGGTCGTTCGGCTGCGGCGAGCGGTATCAGCTCACTCAAAGGCGGTAATACGGTTATCCACAGAA
TCAGGGGATAACGCAGGAAAGAACATGTGAGCAAAAGGCCAGCAAAAGGCCAGGAACCGTAAAAAGGCCG
CGTTGCTGGCGTTTTTCCATAGGCTCCGCCCCCCTGACGAGCATCACAAAAATCGACGCTCAAGTCAGAG
GTGGCGAAACCCGACAGGACTATAAAGATACCAGGCGTTTCCCCCTGGAAGCTCCCTCGTGCGCTCTCCT
GTTCCGACCCTGCCGCTTACCGGATACCTGTCCGCCTTTCTCCCTTCGGGAAGCGTGGCGCTTTCTCATA
GCTCACGCTGTAGGTATCTCAGTTCGGTGTAGGTCGTTCGCTCCAAGCTGGGCTGTGTGCACGAACCCCC
CGTTCAGCCCGACCGCTGCGCCTTATCCGGTAACTATCGTCTTGAGTCCAACCCGGTAAGACACGACTTA
TCGCCACTGGCAGCAGCCACTGGTAACAGGATTAGCAGAGCGAGGTATGTAGGCGGTGCTACAGAGTTCT
TGAAGTGGTGGCCTAACTACGGCTACACTAGAAGAACAGTATTTGGTATCTGCGCTCTGCTGAAGCCAGT
TACCTTCGGAAAAAGAGTTGGTAGCTCTTGATCCGGCAAACAAACCACCGCTGGTAGCGGTGGTTTTTTT
GTTTGCAAGCAGCAGATTACGCGCAGAAAAAAAGGATCTCAAGAAGATCCTTTGATCTTTTCTACGGGGT
CTGACGCTCAGTGGAACGAAAACTCACGTTAAGGGATTTTGGTCATGAGATTATCAAAAAGGATCTTCAC
CTAGATCCTTTTAAATTAAAAATGAAGTTTTAAATCAATCTAAAGTATATATGAGTAAACTTGGTCTGAC
AGTTACCAATGCTTAATCAGTGAGGCACCTATCTCAGCGATCTGTCTATTTCGTTCATCCATAGTTGCCT
GACTCCCCGTCGTGTAGATAACTACGATACGGGAGGGCTTACCATCTGGCCCCAGTGCTGCAATGATACC
GCGAGACCCACGCTCACCGGCTCCAGATTTATCAGCAATAAACCAGCCAGCCGGAAGGGCCGAGCGCAGA
AGTGGTCCTGCAACTTTATCCGCCTCCATCCAGTCTATTAATTGTTGCCGGGAAGCTAGAGTAAGTAGTT
CGCCAGTTAATAGTTTGCGCAACGTTGTTGCCATTGCTACAGGCATCGTGGTGTCACGCTCGTCGTTTGG
TATGGCTTCATTCAGCTCCGGTTCCCAACGATCAAGGCGAGTTACATGATCCCCCATGTTGTGCAAAAAA
GCGGGTTAGCTCCTTCGGTCCTCCGATCGTTGTCAGAAGTAAGTTGGCCGCAGTGTTATCACTCATGGTT
ATGGCAGCACTGCATAATTCTCTTACTGTCATGCCATCCGTAAGATGCTTTTCTGTGACTGGTGAGTACT
CAACCAAGTCATTCTGAGAATAGTGTATGCGGCGACCGAGTTGCTCTTGCCCGGCGTCAATACGGGATAA
TACCGCGCCACATAGCAGAACTTTAAAAGTGCTCATCATTGGAAAACGTTCTTCGGGGCGAAAACTCTCA
AGGATCTTACCGCTGTTGAGATCCAGTTCGATGTAACCCACTCGTGCACCCAACTGATCTTCAGCATCTT
TTACTTTCACCAGCGTTTCTGGGTGAGCAAAAACAGGAAGGCAAAATGCCGCAAAAAAGGGAATAAGGGC
GACACGGAAATGTTGAATACTCATACTCTTCCTTTTTCAATATTATTGAAGCATTTATCAGGGTTATTGT
CTCATGAGCGGATACATATTTGAATGTATTTAGAAAAATAAACAAATAGGGGTTCCGCGCACATTTCCCC
GAAAAGTGCCACCTAAATTGTAAGCGTTAATATTTTGTTAAAATTCGCGTTAAATTTTTGTTAAATCAGC
TCATTTTTTAACCAATAGGCCGAAATCGGCAAAATCCCTTATAAATCAAAAGAATAGACCGAGATAGGGT
[37 nt withheld, positions 6091-6127]
AAAGAACGTGGACTCCAACGTCAAAGG
[49 nt withheld, positions 6155-6203]
T
[91 nt withheld, positions 6205-6295]
G
[124 nt withheld, positions 6297-6420]
CCCATTCGCCATTCAGGCTGCGCAACTGTTGGGAAGGGCGATCGGTGCGGGCCTCTTCGCTATTACGCCA
GCTGGCGAAAGGGGGATGTGCTGCAAGGCGATTAAGTTGGGTAACGCCAGGGTTTTCCCAGTCACGACGT
TGTAAAACGACGGCCAGTGAGCGCGCGTAATACGACTCACTATAGGGCGAATTGGAGCTCCACCGCGGTG
Features (pLannotate 1.2.2; 18 found; start..end, strand, type, name):
     97..476     +  enhancer       CMV enhancer: human cytomegalovirus immediate early enhancer
    477..680     +  promoter       CMV promoter: human cytomegalovirus (CMV) immediate early promoter
    792..1364    +  intron         β-globin intron: intron from rabbit β-globin gene
   1431..1463    -  misc_feature   MCS (fragment): pBluescript multiple cloning site
   1478..3049    +  CDS            G: GLYCO_RABVS - Experimental evidence at protein level: Swiss-Prot protein existence level 1. Attaches the virus to host cellular receptor, inducing endocytosis of the virion. In the endosome, the acidic pH induces conformational changes in the glycoprotein trimer, which trigger fusion between virus and cell membrane. There is convincing in vitro evidence that the muscular form of the nicotinic acetylcholine receptor (nAChR), the neuronal cell adhesion molecule (NCAM), and the p75 neurotrophin receptor (p75NTR) bind glycoprotein and thereby facilitate rabies virus entry into cells (By similarity
   3251..3328    +  CDS            HBB (fragment): HBB_PONPY - Experimental evidence at transcript level: Swiss-Prot protein existence level 2. Involved in oxygen transport from the lung to the various peripheral tissues. From Pongo pygmaeus (Bornean orangutan).
   3399..3454    +  polyA_signal   β-globin poly(A) signal: rabbit β-globin polyadenylation signal (Gil and Proudfoot, 1987)
   3836..3852    -  protein_bind   lac operator: The lac repressor binds to the lac operator to inhibit transcription in E. coli. This inhibition can be relieved by adding lactose or isopropyl-β-D-thiogalactopyranoside (IPTG). lac repressor encoded by lacI
   3860..3890    -  promoter       lac promoter: promoter for the E. coli lac operon
   3905..3926    -  protein_bind   CAP binding site: CAP binding activates transcription in the presence of cAMP. E. coli catabolite activator protein
   3939..4031    -  CDS            lacI (fragment): lac repressor; lacI; The lac repressor binds to the lac operator to inhibit transcription in E. coli. This inhibition can be relieved by adding lactose or isopropyl-β-D-thiogalactopyranoside (IPTG).
   4214..4802    -  rep_origin     ori: high-copy-number ColE1/pMB1/pBR322/pUC origin of replication
   4973..5834    -  CDS            AmpR (fragment): β-lactamase; bla; confers resistance to ampicillin, carbenicillin, and related antibiotics
   5835..5939    -  promoter       AmpR promoter: bla
   5992..6420    -  rep_origin     f1 ori (sequence partly withheld): f1 bacteriophage origin of replication; arrow indicates direction of (+) strand synthesis
   6425..6580    -  CDS            lacZα (fragment): LacZα fragment of β-galactosidase; lacZ fragment
   6588..6606    +  promoter       T7 promoter: promoter for bacteriophage T7 RNA polymerase
   6615..14      +  misc_feature   MCS (fragment) (across the origin): pBluescript multiple cloning site
