[The description below was written by a language model from this plasmid's Addgene catalogue record and pLannotate feature annotations shown in this document.]
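Description:
pHCMV-RabiesG is a mammalian expression plasmid of about 6.6 kb, built on the pHCMV backbone, that encodes the envelope glycoprotein (G) of rabies virus strain SAD B19. In bacteria it is maintained as a high-copy plasmid through a ColE1/pUC-type origin and selected with ampicillin via the β-lactamase gene and its native promoter. The backbone also carries pBluescript-derived remnants: an f1 phage origin, a T7 promoter, multiple-cloning-site fragments, and lac promoter/operator, lacZα and lacI fragments. These have no role in mammalian expression. No mammalian selection marker is annotated, which fits use by transient transfection.

The expression cassette starts with the human cytomegalovirus immediate-early enhancer and promoter, followed by a rabbit β-globin intron, which generally improves processing and accumulation of the transcript. The 1,572 bp G open reading frame comes next and is terminated by β-globin 3' sequence, including a short annotated globin coding fragment and the rabbit β-globin polyadenylation signal. No epitope tags or reporters are annotated on the insert. Rabies G is the viral attachment and fusion protein: it binds host-cell receptors, and the acidic pH of the endosome triggers it to fuse the viral and cellular membranes.

The associated publication concerns large-scale production of high-titre lentiviral vector pseudotypes. In that setting the plasmid serves as an envelope helper, co-transfected into producer cells with packaging and transfer plasmids so that the resulting particles carry rabies G on their surface in place of another envelope protein. This changes the entry properties and tropism of the vector.
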