Addgene plasmid #15785: pHCMV-RabiesG
Depositing lab: Miguel Sena-Esteves. Depositing organization: Children's Hospital of Philadelphia. Publication: Optimized large-scale production of high titer lentivirus vector pseudotypes. Sena-Esteves M, Tebbets JC, Steffens S, Crombleholme T, Flake AW. J Virol Methods. 2004 Dec 15. 122(2):131-9. 10.1016/j.jviromet.2004.08.017 PubMed 15542136.
Backbone
  Vector backbone: pHCMV
  Backbone manufacturer: Clontech
  Backbone size w/o insert (bp): 5057
  Vector type: Mammalian Expression
Growth in bacteria
  Bacterial resistance: Ampicillin, 100 μg/mL
  Growth temperature: 37°C
  Growth strain: DH5alpha
  Copy number: High Copy
Gene/Insert
  Gene/Insert name: Rabies virus G protein
  Species: Rabies virus (strain SAD B19)
  Insert size (bp): 1572
  GenBank ID: M31046
  Entrez Gene: RABVgp4 (a.k.a. RABVgp4)
  Cloning method: Restriction Enzyme
  Sequencing primers: 5′ N/A; 3′ N/A
Resource information
  A portion of this plasmid was derived from a plasmid made by: Dr. Jacob Reiser
Terms and licenses: Academic/Nonprofit Terms; Industry Terms: Not Available to Industry
How to cite: pHCMV-RabiesG was a gift from Miguel Sena-Esteves (Addgene plasmid # 15785 ; http://n2t.net/addgene:15785 ; RRID:Addgene_15785)
