>Addgene plasmid #15785 | pHCMV-RabiesG | addgene partial sequence | sequence record 72103 | Bglob-intron-F 5'-ctggtcatcatcctgccttt-3'
GAGATGAGGATAAAATACTCTGAGTCCAAACCGGGCCCCTCTGCTAACCATGTTCATGCCTTCTTCTCTT
TCCTACAGCTCCTGGGCAACGTGCTGGTTGTTGTGCTGTCTCATCATTTTGGCAAAGAATTCCTCGACGG
ATCTGTCGACGGTATCGATAAGCTTGATATCGAATTCGGCACGAGGGAAAGATGGTTCCTCAGGCTCTCC
TGTTTGTACCCCTTCTGGTTTTTCCATTGTGTTTTGGGAAATTCCCTATTTACACGATACCAGACAAGCT
TGGTCCCTGGAGTCCGATTGACATACATCACCTCAGCTGCCCAAACAATTTGGTAGTGGAGGACGAAGGA
TGCACCAACCTGTCAGGGTTCTCCTACATGGAACTTAAAGTTGGATACATCTTAGCCATAAAAGTGAACG
GGTTCACTTGCACAGGCGTTGTGACGGAGGCTGAAACCTACACTAACTTCGTTGGTTATGTCACAACCAC
GTTCAAAAGAAAGCATTTCCGCCCAACACCAGATGCATGTAGAGCCGCGTACAACTGGAAGATGGCCGGT
GACCCCAGATATGAAGAGTCTCTACACAATCCGTACCCTGACTACCGCTGGCTTCGAACTGTAAAAACCA
CCAAGGAGTCTCTCGTTATCATATCTCCAAGTGTGGCAGATTTGGACCCATATGACAGATCCCTTCACTC
GAGGGTCTTCCCTAGCGGGAAGTGCTCAGGAGTAGCGGTGTCTTCTACCTACTGCTCCACTAACCACGAT
TACACCATTTGGATGCCCGAGAATCCGAGACTAGGGATGTCTTGTGACATTTTTACCAATAGTAGAGGGA
AGAGAGCATCCAAAGGGAGTGAGACTTGCGGCTTTGTAGATGA
